LOCUS       Exported 7788 bp ds-DNA circular SYN 13-MAY-2021
DEFINITION  Expresses PpCas13a for bacterial expression and contains backbone
            for spacer cloning.
ACCESSION   .
VERSION     .
KEYWORDS    pC026 - PpCas13a from Paludibacter propionicigenes WB4
SOURCE      synthetic DNA construct
  ORGANISM  synthetic DNA construct
REFERENCE   1 (bases 1 to 7788)
  AUTHORS   Abudayyeh OO, Gootenberg JS, Essletzbichler P, Han S, Joung J,
            Belanto JJ, Verdine V, Cox DBT, Kellner MJ, Regev A, Lander ES,
            Voytas DF, Ting AY, Zhang F
  TITLE     RNA targeting with CRISPR-Cas13.
  JOURNAL   Nature. 2017 Oct 4. doi: 10.1038/nature24049.
  PUBMED    28976959
REFERENCE   2 (bases 1 to 7788)
  AUTHORS   .
  TITLE     Direct Submission
  JOURNAL   Exported May 13, 2021 from SnapGene Server 1.1.58
            http://www.snapgene.com
FEATURES             Location/Qualifiers
     source          1..7788
                     /organism="synthetic DNA construct"
                     /mol_type="other DNA"
     promoter        complement(2583..2612)
                     /label=lac promoter
                     /note="promoter for the E. coli lac operon"
     rep_origin      2650..3195
                     /direction=RIGHT
                     /label=p15A ori
                     /note="Plasmids containing the medium-copy-number p15A
                     origin of replication can be propagated in E. coli cells
                     that contain a second plasmid with the ColE1 origin. "
     primer_bind     3096..3115
                     /label=pBR322ori-F
                     /note="pBR322 origin, forward primer"
     primer_bind     3312..3329
                     /label=L4440
                     /note="L4440 vector, forward primer"
     promoter        3721..3823
                     /label=cat promoter
                     /note="promoter of the E. coli cat gene encoding
                     chloramphenicol acetyltransferase"
     CDS             3824..4483
                     /codon_start=1
                     /gene="cat"
                     /product="chloramphenicol acetyltransferase"
                     /label=CmR
                     /note="confers resistance to chloramphenicol"
                     /translation="MEKKITGYTTVDISQWHRKEHFEAFQSVAQCTYNQTVQLDITAFL
                     KTVKKNKHKFYPAFIHILARLMNAHPEFRMAMKDGELVIWDSVHPCYTVFHEQTETFSS
                     LWSEYHDDFRQFLHIYSQDVACYGENLAYFPKGFIENMFFVSANPWVSFTSFDLNVANM
                     DNFFAPVFTMGKYYTQGDKVLMPLAIQVHHAVCDGFHVGRMLNELQQYCDEWQGGA"
     primer_bind     complement(3890..3909)
                     /label=CAT-R
                     /note="Chloramphenicol resistance gene, reverse primer"
     CDS             complement(5517..6707)
                     /codon_start=1
                     /gene="tet"
                     /product="tetracycline efflux protein"
                     /label=TcR
                     /note="confers resistance to tetracycline"
                     /translation="MKSNNALIVILGTVTLDAVGIGLVMPVLPGLLRDIVHSDSIASHY
                     GVLLALYALMQFLCAPVLGALSDRFGRRPVLLASLLGATIDYAIMATTPVLWILYAGRI
                     VAGITGATGAVAGAYIADITDGEDRARHFGLMSACFGVGMVAGPVAGGLLGAISLHAPF
                     LAAAVLNGLNLLLGCFLMQESHKGERRPMPLRAFNPVSSFRWARGMTIVAALMTVFFIM
                     QLVGQVPAALWVIFGEDRFRWSATMIGLSLAVFGILHALAQAFVTGPATKRFGEKQAII
                     AGMAADALGYVLLAFATRGWMAFPIMILLASGGIGMPALQAMLSRQVDDDHQGQLQGSL
                     AALTSLTSIIGPLIVTAIYAASASTWNGLAWIVGAALYLVCLPALRRGAWSRATST"
     primer_bind     6336..6355
                     /label=pBRrevBam
                     /note="pBR322 vectors, tet region, downstream of BamHI,
                     reverse primer"
     promoter        complement(6857..6891)
                     /label=J23119 promoter
                     /note="bacterial promoter (Registry of Standard Biological
                     Parts BBa_J23119)"
ORIGIN
        1 gctcttctgg gctgtattcc aggcggtgaa gttggcctct gtggtcttaa actgggtgtc
       61 cttgttgatg atctgctcca gcagctttgt ggtgccgtac ttcacagaca gctcgatatt
      121 ggcgtggatc acaggagagt gcttatcgga ctgcacgaac aggtcggacc agtttgtgat
      181 atcggcgccc tgctcgataa aagggcgcag ccttgccaga caatctgcct cggagctata
      241 cagatctctg tagtcggtgg gcaccacgtc ggcgctcagc aggcagatct cgatgatctc
      301 cagcaggtgg tggaacttaa actcgttcac ggactctctg aacttgatca gctcgttccg
      361 cagattgctc aggtgggcgg cgtccagcag cttgcagaac acgtagaagg cgatgtgggt
      421 ggcatcgtcg gccttggcgt actggggtgt cagcttgcaa tcggcggtga tgctggcctc
      481 cagctgattc agcttgtcgg ccttctgctg gttagaggct gttgcggtca gctgaggctg
      541 tggcatctgc acgaaatcaa actccttggc gcgcaggaag gagtcaaagc ccttgatgaa
      601 cacctgcagc acgaacttct caaaattgat ccttgtctcc tcggccacct tctcctcctt
      661 cttgttctgc tcctgcatca gctcagactg cacataggcc atgtaatcgg cgatggagtc
      721 tgctgcggtc atggggcgca cggcctcaaa ggcgtaggcc tccttcttcc ttggattcac
      781 tttctcggcc tgcttcttgt tctgcatctg cacgaagccc acgctgtcgg caaaggcctt
      841 ccgatctgtg gtaaagcctg gcaggaacag attgttatag atcagcttca gcatgaaata
      901 gcgggcattg taggactcct cggcaaagtt ctccttcctc agatactgct ccagcatcag
      961 ctcgtagaag ctctcgtcct gcttggcgtt ctggtaattg atgccgccgt taaacacctt
     1021 cttgaagccg ggggcaaatg ggatggtgct gcggcacaga gagaactgaa atgtggtcag
     1081 caggctcttc agattctcga ttgtatagta agacacggct ccgccggttt tcagctgctg
     1141 ggcgaaggcc tcagggatct tctccagctc attgataaac ctggccttat agattgtatc
     1201 ggcgtagttg gtctgctgct tagggtctgt gatggtgggg ttctcgaaat tggagatgtt
     1261 gaacacggtt ttcagggcat ccttcttata gtggttcaca ttgttgcgga tctgctgcac
     1321 ggctcccctg atgccccaca gctgtgtctc cttctcggcc ttattggtgc tcaggccctc
     1381 gccgaaaaag aaggagtaca gctggctatt tgtgttgtcc ttcagcagag acttgatgaa
     1441 gtcgcccttg cccaggatat cattggtctg ctcgttgtcc accatatttc tgatattgtt
     1501 ggcggcgaag gcacatgtgc cggtcagatt cagcacaaag gcctcgtttg tcttgatccg
     1561 gatcagatca ttgcttgtgg tgtcggcctt cagctcgtgg tggttggtct tgccctgctg
     1621 gatgatattg gctctgatgg cgttcaccag ctgcttctcg attgtggttt tcagggtctg
     1681 ggccttcaga tagtgggcga tatcgtcggc tgtgtttctc cgcttagagg tcttgatggg
     1741 gaaatagtgc tccaggtact tcaccacctc caggtggtag atggacagct ggttatcggc
     1801 tctattggcc tcgtttggca cctcccgggt gccaaagatg gcaggctggt gattctgcag
     1861 ggccttcttc aggccccggt ggtaggcatt tgtgttgatc ttgcccttat cgtcggtcag
     1921 tggcttcaca tcctgcagca tcttgcacag cacgtctgtc atatacacct tgtggtagtg
     1981 ggtcaggtcg atggagccgc tggctgtgaa ctctgtctcc caggccagca gggccttctt
     2041 gcgcttagac aggttctctg tcagatcgat cctattgttc tcgatggact tcttcagcag
     2101 gtcgctcttt gtctggatat accaggtttt ccaatcatag tagggctgca gcttgcgctt
     2161 gtcctgtgcc tgcacggcct ccacgatcag cagggtcaga ttgaaggact cctccttgcc
     2221 gttcttccag tacttcacgg gctcctggaa cttgtgattc agaaatggca ggatctcctc
     2281 ggccttgatc tgctttggca gctcctgctt aggatactta aagatcttct ccacgatctt
     2341 gtactgatcc acattcagct tctgcttctt ggctgtgtcg aacttgatga ttgtcttgtt
     2401 cagggtagac aggtcaaagg actgcctctt cttctcaggc aggatgttgc ttgtctcatt
     2461 agacacgggc tgtccagagt acaccagctg tgcgcctgtg gtctttctgt gcaccagcac
     2521 catcttatcc ttgccgccgt ccttcacctt caccttggac acccgcatgg ataagacctc
     2581 ctaacatacg agccggaagc ataaagtgta aatctagaaa tattttatct gattaataag
     2641 atgatcttct tgagatcgtt ttggtctgcg cgtaatctct tgctctgaaa acgaaaaaac
     2701 cgccttgcag ggcggttttt cgaaggttct ctgagctacc aactctttga accgaggtaa
     2761 ctggcttgga ggagcgcagt caccaaaact tgtcctttca gtttagcctt aaccggcgca
     2821 tgacttcaag actaactcct ctaaatcaat taccagtggc tgctgccagt ggtgcttttg
     2881 catgtctttc cgggttggac tcaagacgat agttaccgga taaggcgcag cggtcggact
     2941 gaacgggggg ttcgtgcata cagtccagct tggagcgaac tgcctacccg gaactgagtg
     3001 tcaggcgtgg aatgagacaa acgcggccat aacagcggaa tgacaccggt aaaccgaaag
     3061 gcaggaacag gagagcgcac gagggagccg ccagggggaa acgcctggta tctttatagt
     3121 cctgtcgggt ttcgccacca ctgatttgag cgtcagattt cgtgatgctt gtcagggggg
     3181 cggagcctat ggaaaaacgg ctttgccgcg gccctctcac ttccctgtta agtatcttcc
     3241 tggcatcttc caggaaatct ccgccccgtt cgtaagccat ttccgctcgc cgcagtcgaa
     3301 cgaccgagcg tagcgagtca gtgagcgagg aagcggaata tatcctgtat cacatattct
     3361 gctgacgcac cggtgcagcc ttttttctcc tgccacatga agcacttcac tgacaccctc
     3421 atcagtgcca acatagtaag ccagtataca ctccgctagc gctgatgtcc ggcggtgctt
     3481 ttgccgttac gcaccacccc gtcagtagct gaacaggagg gacagctgat agaaacagaa
     3541 gccactggag cacctcaaaa acaccatcat acactaaatc agtaagttgg cagcatcacc
     3601 cgacgcactt tgcgccgaat aaatacctgt gacggaagat cacttcgcag aataaataaa
     3661 tcctggtgtc cctgttgata ccgggaagcc ctgggccaac ttttggcgaa aatgacacgt
     3721 tgatcggcac gtaagaggtt ccaactttca ccataatgaa ataagatcac taccgggcgt
     3781 attttttgag ttatcgagat tttcaggagc taaggaagct aaaatggaga aaaaaatcac
     3841 tggatatacc accgttgata tatcccaatg gcatcgtaaa gaacattttg aggcatttca
     3901 gtcagttgct caatgtacct ataaccagac cgttcagctg gatattacgg cctttttaaa
     3961 gaccgtaaag aaaaataagc acaagtttta tccggccttt attcacattc ttgcccgcct
     4021 gatgaatgct catccggaat tccgtatggc aatgaaagac ggtgagctgg tgatatggga
     4081 tagtgttcac ccttgttaca ccgttttcca tgagcaaact gaaacgtttt catcgctctg
     4141 gagtgaatac cacgacgatt tccggcagtt tctacacata tattcgcaag atgtggcgtg
     4201 ttacggtgaa aacctggcct atttccctaa agggtttatt gagaatatgt ttttcgtgtc
     4261 agccaatccc tgggtgagtt tcaccagttt tgatttaaac gtggccaata tggacaactt
     4321 cttcgccccc gttttcacca tgggcaaata ttatacgcaa ggcgacaagg tgctgatgcc
     4381 gctggcgatt caggttcatc atgccgtttg tgatggcttc catgtcggca gaatgcttaa
     4441 tgaattacaa cagtactgcg atgagtggca gggcggggcg taattttttt aaggcagtta
     4501 ttggtgccct taaacgcctg gttgctacgc ctgaataagt gataataagc ggatgaatgg
     4561 cagaaattcg aaagcaaatt cgacccggtc gtcggttcag ggcagggtcg ttaaatagcc
     4621 gcttatgtct attgctggtt taccggttta ttgactaccg gaagcagtgt gaccgtgtgc
     4681 ttctcaaatg cctgaggcca gtttgctcag gctctccccg tggaggtaat aattgacgat
     4741 atgatcattt attctgcctc ccagagcctg ataaaaacgg ttagcgcttc gttaatacag
     4801 atgtaggtgt tccacagggt agccagcagc atcctgcgat gcagatccgg aacataatgg
     4861 tgcagggcgc ttgtttcggc gtgggtatgg tggcaggccc cgtggccggg ggactgttgg
     4921 gcgctgccgg cacctgtcct acgagttgca tgataaagaa gacagtcata agtgcggcga
     4981 cgatagtcat gccccgcgcc caccggaagg agctaccggc agcggtgcgg actgttgtaa
     5041 ctcagaataa gaaatgaggc cgctcatggc gttgactctc agtcatagta tcgtggtatc
     5101 accggttggt tccactctct gttgcgggca acttcagcag cacgtagggg acttccgcgt
     5161 ttccagactt tacgaaacac ggaaaccgaa gaccattcat gttgttgctc aggtcgcaga
     5221 cgttttgcag cagcagtcgc ttcacgttcg ctcgcgtatc ggtgattcat tctgctaacc
     5281 agtaaggcaa ccccgccagc ctagccgggt cctcaacgac aggagcacga tcatgcgcac
     5341 ccgtggccag gacccaacgc tgcccgagat gcgccgcgtg cggctgctgg agatggcgga
     5401 cgcgatggat atgttctgcc aagggttggt ttgcgcattc acagttctcc gcaagaattg
     5461 attggctcca attcttggag tggtgaatcc gttagcgagg tgccgccggc ttccattcag
     5521 gtcgaggtgg cccggctcca tgcaccgcga cgcaacgcgg ggaggcagac aaggtatagg
     5581 gcggcgccta caatccatgc caacccgttc catgtgctcg ccgaggcggc ataaatcgcc
     5641 gtgacgatca gcggtccaat gatcgaagtt aggctggtaa gagccgcgag cgatccttga
     5701 agctgtccct gatggtcgtc atctacctgc ctggacagca tggcctgcaa cgcgggcatc
     5761 ccgatgccgc cggaagcgag aagaatcata atggggaagg ccatccagcc tcgcgtcgcg
     5821 aacgccagca agacgtagcc cagcgcgtcg gccgccatgc cggcgataat ggcctgcttc
     5881 tcgccgaaac gtttggtggc gggaccagtg acgaaggctt gagcgagggc gtgcaagatt
     5941 ccgaataccg caagcgacag gccgatcatc gtcgcgctcc agcgaaagcg gtcctcgccg
     6001 aaaatgaccc agagcgctgc cggcacctgt cctacgagtt gcatgataaa gaagacagtc
     6061 ataagtgcgg cgacgatagt catgccccgc gcccaccgga aggagctgac tgggttgaag
     6121 gctctcaagg gcatcggtcg acgctctccc ttatgcgact cctgcattag gaagcagccc
     6181 agtagtaggt tgaggccgtt gagcaccgcc gccgcaagga atggtgcatg caaggagatg
     6241 gcgcccaaca gtcccccggc cacggggcct gccaccatac ccacgccgaa acaagcgctc
     6301 atgagcccga agtggcgagc ccgatcttcc ccatcggtga tgtcggcgat ataggcgcca
     6361 gcaaccgcac ctgtggcgcc ggtgatgccg gccacgatgc gtccggcgta gaggatccac
     6421 aggacgggtg tggtcgccat gatcgcgtag tcgatagtgg ctccaagtag cgaagcgagc
     6481 aggactgggc ggcggccaaa gcggtcggac agtgctccga gaacgggtgc gcatagaaat
     6541 tgcatcaacg catatagcgc tagcagcacg ccatagtgac tggcgatgct gtcggaatgg
     6601 acgatatccc gcaagaggcc cggcagtacc ggcataacca agcctatgcc tacagcatcc
     6661 agggtgacgg tgccgaggat gacgatgagc gcattgttag atttcataca cggtgcctga
     6721 ctgcgttagc aatttaactg tgataaacta ccgcattaaa gcttgttgta gttcccttca
     6781 attttgggat aatccacaag cgagacgaat ctccgtctcc gttgtagttc ccttcaattt
     6841 tgggataatc cacaaggcta gcattatacc taggactgag ctagctgtca atcacttctt
     6901 catctccagc aggctccggc acatattgca ataggccatc atgacctggt tggtacaata
     6961 ctggtactct ggcttatcct tggcagagga gcccaggtgg tagatcttct taggctccag
     7021 agactccacc ttcagcttgt ggtcggcgtt cagcttcagc ttcaggatca tgccgtgctt
     7081 atcgaacagg tcgataaagg ccttggacac ggcattcttc agcttgcgat cgtagtgcag
     7141 cagctccctc agctcgttga tcaggtcgat caggctgaaa tcggcggcgt ccttggtcag
     7201 ataattaaag tgggcgatgt ggtttctgat atcgtacatc tgcttctcct tgatctcgtc
     7261 attgctcacg tgcaggaagg cattgttata gtagtttctc ttgctagaga taaactggat
     7321 cagattggcc cgcacagact cgttgatctt attgccgttg atctggatga tcttgttccg
     7381 gatatcgtag atctccttga tcttcttggt gggcacctca ttcagcttct tgtcgatgga
     7441 gtgcaggttc acgaagccgt gcagcttaaa ctcatcggcg atctgctgct cgtcgaaaaa
     7501 ctggaaatct ctgtcaaaca gggccacgaa tcctgccatc cttcccagca gctcgattgt
     7561 caggccgtgc aggcgattca ggtgcacgaa gtgcatcttg ttgtccagcc agttataggt
     7621 attgatgtaa tcgcagatgt ccagataatc gtcgccgtgc ttctcgataa acttctgggc
     7681 gaaattggac ttctctctct tccgctcctg cttctcctta tcgtcggcgt tcttggcctt
     7741 cacccactgc tcgtggtgat cctccctctg cttgatcagc tgctcgat
//
