[The description below was written by a language model from this plasmid's Addgene catalogue record and the feature table of its GenBank file.]
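Description:
pC026 is a bacterial expression plasmid built on the pACYC184 backbone that carries the Cas13a gene from Paludibacter propionicigenes WB4 (PpCas13a) together with a guide RNA expression cassette designed to accept a user-chosen spacer. It replicates in E. coli from the p15A origin, which keeps copy number low to moderate and is compatible with ColE1-type plasmids, so a second plasmid such as a target or reporter construct can be maintained in the same cell. Selection is by chloramphenicol, through the cat gene under its native promoter. The feature table also annotates a full-length tetracycline efflux (TcR) coding sequence inherited from pACYC184, although the catalogue lists only chloramphenicol as the selection. The total size is about 7.8 kb, of which roughly 3.6 kb is recorded as insert.

The feature table annotates only backbone elements and promoters. Neither the PpCas13a open reading frame nor the direct repeat and spacer-cloning site is marked, so their exact positions and the cloning scheme for spacers cannot be read from the record. Two promoters outside the marker genes are annotated, both on the complement strand: a lac promoter and the strong constitutive synthetic promoter J23119. It is plausible that one drives the Cas13a gene and the other the guide, but the record does not state which is which.

Cas13a is an RNA-guided, RNA-targeting CRISPR effector. This plasmid provides one ortholog plus a programmable crRNA for expression in bacteria, consistent with use in characterizing or comparing Cas13a RNA interference activity in E. coli, in the context of work on RNA targeting with CRISPR-Cas13.
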