Addgene plasmid #91916: pC026 - PpCas13a from Paludibacter propionicigenes WB4
Purpose: Expresses PpCas13a for bacterial expression and contains backbone for spacer cloning
Depositing lab: Feng Zhang. Depositing organization: Broad Institute. Publication: RNA targeting with CRISPR-Cas13. Abudayyeh OO, Gootenberg JS, Essletzbichler P, Han S, Joung J, Belanto JJ, Verdine V, Cox DBT, Kellner MJ, Regev A, Lander ES, Voytas DF, Ting AY, Zhang F. Nature. 2017 Oct 4. doi: 10.1038/nature24049. PubMed 28976959.
Backbone
  Vector backbone: pACYC184
  Backbone size w/o insert (bp): 4197
  Total vector size (bp): 7789
  Vector type: Bacterial Expression
Growth in bacteria
  Bacterial resistance: Chloramphenicol, 25 μg/mL
  Growth temperature: 37°C
  Growth strain: NEB Stable
  Copy number: Low Copy
Gene/Insert
  Gene/Insert name: PpCas13a and guide expression cassette
  Species: Paludibacter propionicigenes WB4
  Insert size (bp): 3592
Terms and licenses: Academic/Nonprofit Terms; Industry Terms: Not Available to Industry
How to cite: pC026 - PpCas13a from Paludibacter propionicigenes WB4 was a gift from Feng Zhang (Addgene plasmid # 91916 ; http://n2t.net/addgene:91916 ; RRID:Addgene_91916)
